>Addgene plasmid #176149 | pLVX-CMV-XRCC1-gRNA res-Neo | addgene full sequence | sequence record 353190 | Addgene NGS Result
TGGAAGGGCTAATTCACTCCCAAAGAAGACAAGATATCCTTGATCTGTGGATCTACCACACACAAGGCTA
CTTCCCTGATTAGCAGAACTACACACCAGGGCCAGGGGTCAGATATCCACTGACCTTTGGATGGTGCTAC
AAGCTAGTACCAGTTGAGCCAGATAAGGTAGAAGAGGCCAATAAAGGAGAGAACACCAGCTTGTTACACC
CTGTGAGCCTGCATGGGATGGATGACCCGGAGAGAGAAGTGTTAGAGTGGAGGTTTGACAGCCGCCTAGC
ATTTCATCACGTGGCCCGAGAGCTGCATCCGGAGTACTTCAAGAACTGCTGATATCGAGCTTGCTACAAG
GGACTTTCCGCTGGGGACTTTCCAGGGAGGCGTGGCCTGGGCGGGACTGGGGAGTGGCGAGCCCTCAGAT
CCTGCATATAAGCAGCTGCTTTTTGCCTGTACTGGGTCTCTCTGGTTAGACCAGATCTGAGCCTGGGAGC
TCTCTGGCTAACTAGGGAACCCACTGCTTAAGCCTCAATAAAGCTTGCCTTGAGTGCTTCAAGTAGTGTG
TGCCCGTCTGTTGTGTGACTCTGGTAACTAGAGATCCCTCAGACCCTTTTAGTCAGTGTGGAAAATCTCT
AGCAGTGGCGCCCGAACAGGGACTTGAAAGCGAAAGGGAAACCAGAGGAGCTCTCTCGACGCAGGACTCG
GCTTGCTGAAGCGCGCACGGCAAGAGGCGAGGGGCGGCGACTGGTGAGTACGCCAAAAATTTTGACTAGC
GGAGGCTAGAAGGAGAGAGATGGGTGCGAGAGCGTCAGTATTAAGCGGGGGAGAATTAGATCGCGATGGG
AAAAAATTCGGTTAAGGCCAGGGGGAAAGAAAAAATATAAATTAAAACATATAGTATGGGCAAGCAGGGA
GCTAGAACGATTCGCAGTTAATCCTGGCCTGTTAGAAACATCAGAAGGCTGTAGACAAATACTGGGACAG
CTACAACCATCCCTTCAGACAGGATCAGAAGAACTTAGATCATTATATAATACAGTAGCAACCCTCTATT
GTGTGCATCAAAGGATAGAGATAAAAGACACCAAGGAAGCTTTAGACAAGATAGAGGAAGAGCAAAACAA
AAGTAAGACCACCGCACAGCAAGCGGCCGGCCGCTGATCTTCAGACCTGGAGGAGGAGATATGAGGGACA
ATTGGAGAAGTGAATTATATAAATATAAAGTAGTAAAAATTGAACCATTAGGAGTAGCACCCACCAAGGC
AAAGAGAAGAGTGGTGCAGAGAGAAAAAAGAGCAGTGGGAATAGGAGCTTTGTTCCTTGGGTTCTTGGGA
GCAGCAGGAAGCACTATGGGCGCAGCGTCAATGACGCTGACGGTACAGGCCAGACAATTATTGTCTGGTA
TAGTGCAGCAGCAGAACAATTTGCTGAGGGCTATTGAGGCGCAACAGCATCTGTTGCAACTCACAGTCTG
GGGCATCAAGCAGCTCCAGGCAAGAATCCTGGCTGTGGAAAGATACCTAAAGGATCAACAGCTCCTGGGG
ATTTGGGGTTGCTCTGGAAAACTCATTTGCACCACTGCTGTGCCTTGGAATGCTAGTTGGAGTAATAAAT
CTCTGGAACAGATTTGGAATCACACGACCTGGATGGAGTGGGACAGAGAAATTAACAATTACACAAGCTT
AATACACTCCTTAATTGAAGAATCGCAAAACCAGCAAGAAAAGAATGAACAAGAATTATTGGAATTAGAT
AAATGGGCAAGTTTGTGGAATTGGTTTAACATAACAAATTGGCTGTGGTATATAAAATTATTCATAATGA
TAGTAGGAGGCTTGGTAGGTTTAAGAATAGTTTTTGCTGTACTTTCTATAGTGAATAGAGTTAGGCAGGG
ATATTCACCATTATCGTTTCAGACCCACCTCCCAACCCCGAGGGGACCCGACAGGCCCGAAGGAATAGAA
GAAGAAGGTGGAGAGAGAGACAGAGACAGATCCATTCGATTAGTGAACGGATCTCGACGGTATCGCCTTT
AAAAGAAAAGGGGGGATTGGGGGGTACAGTGCAGGGGAAAGAATAGTAGACATAATAGCAACAGACATAC
AAACTAAAGAATTACAAAAACAAATTACAAAAATTCAAAATTTTCGGGTTTATTACAGGGACAGCAGAGA
TCCAGTTTATCGATAAGCTTGGGAGTTCCGCGTTACATAACTTACGGTAAATGGCCCGCCTGGCTGACCG
CCCAACGACCCCCGCCCATTGACGTCAATAATGACGTATGTTCCCATAGTAACGCCAATAGGGACTTTCC
ATTGACGTCAATGGGTGGAGTATTTACGGTAAACTGCCCACTTGGCAGTACATCAAGTGTATCATATGCC
AAGTACGCCCCCTATTGACGTCAATGACGGTAAATGGCCCGCCTGGCATTATGCCCAGTACATGACCTTA
TGGGACTTTCCTACTTGGCAGTACATCTACGTATTAGTCATCGCTATTACCATGGTGATGCGGTTTTGGC
AGTACATCAATGGGCGTGGATAGCGGTTTGACTCACGGGGATTTCCAAGTCTCCACCCCATTGACGTCAA
TGGGAGTTTGTTTTGGCACCAAAATCAACGGGACTTTCCAAAATGTCGTAACAACTCCGCCCCATTGACG
CAAATGGGCGGTAGGCGTGTACGGTGGGAGGTCTATATAAGCAGAGCTCGTTTAGTGAACCGTCAGATCG
CCTGGAGACGCCATCCACGCTGTTTTGACCTCCATAGAAGACACCGACTCTACTAGAGGATCTATTTCCG
GTGAATTCCTCGAGACTAATCAACAAGTTTGTACAAAAAAGCAGGCTCCGCGGCCGCCCCCTTCACCATG
GCCCCGGAGATCCGCCTCCGCCATGTCGTGTCCTGCAGCAGCCAGGACTCGACTCACTGTGCAGAAAATC
TTCTCAAAGCAGACACTTACCGAAAATGGCGGGCAGCCAAGGCAGGCGAGAAGACCATCTCTGTGGTCCT
ACAGTTGGAGAAGGAGGAGCAGATACACAGTGTAGATATAGGTAACGATGGCTCAGCTTTCGTGGAGGTG
CTGGTGGGCAGTTCAGCTGGAGGCGCTGGGGAGCAAGACTATGAGGTCCTTCTGGTCACCTCATCTTTCA
TGTCCCCTTCCGAGAGCCGCAGTGGCTCAAACCCCAACCGCGTTCGCATGTTTGGGCCTGACAAGCTGGT
CCGGGCAGCCGCCGAGAAGCGCTGGGACCGGGTCAAAATTGTTTGCAGCCAGCCCTACAGCAAGGACTCC
CCCTTTGGCTTGAGTTTTGTACGGTTTCATAGCCCCCCAGACAAAGATGAGGCAGAGGCCCCGTCCCAGA
AGGTGACAGTGACCAAGCTTGGCCAGTTCCGTGTGAAGGAGGAGGATGAGAGCGCCAACTCTCTGAGGCC
GGGGGCTCTCTTCTTCAGCCGGATCAACAAGACATCCCCAGTCACAGCCAGCGACCCAGCAGGACCTAGC
TATGCAGCTGCTACCCTCCAGGCTTCTAGTGCTGCCTCCTCAGCCTCTCCAGTCTCCAGGGCCATAGGCA
GCACCTCCAAGCCCCAGGAGTCTCCCAAAGGGAAGAGGAAGTTGGATTTGAACCAAGAAGAAAAGAAGAC
CCCCAGCAAACCACCAGCCCAGCTGTCGCCATCTGTTCCCAAGAGACCTAAATTGCCAGCTCCAACTCGT
ACCCCAGCCACAGCCCCAGTCCCTGCCCGAGCACAGGGGGCAGTGACAGGCAAACCCCGAGGAGAAGGCA
CCGAGCCCAGACGACCCCGAGCTGGCCCAGAGGAGCTGGGGAAGATCCTTCAGGGTGTGGTAGTGGTGCT
GAGTGGCTTCCAGAACCCCTTCCGCTCCGAGCTGCGAGATAAGGCCCTAGAGCTTGGGGCCAAGTATCGG
CCAGACTGGACCCGGGACAGCACGCACCTCATCTGTGCCTTTGCCAACACCCCCAAGTACAGCCAGGTCC
TAGGCCTGGGAGGCCGCATCGTGCGTAAGGAGTGGGTGCTGGACTGTCACCGCATGCGTCGGCGGCTGCC
CTCCCAGAGGTACCTCATGGCAGGGCCAGGTTCCAGCAGTGAGGAGGATGAGGCCTCTCACAGCGGTGGC
AGCGGAGATGAAGCCCCCAAGCTTCCTCAGAAGCAACCCCAGACCAAAACCAAGCCCACTCAGGCAGCTG
GACCCAGCTCACCCCAGAAGCCCCCAACCCCTGAAGAGACCAAAGCAGCCTCACCAGTGCTCCAGGAAGA
TATAGACATTGAGGGGGTACAGTCAGAAGGACAGGACAATGGGGCGGAAGATTCTGGGGACACAGAGGAT
GAGCTGAGGAGGGTGGCAGAGCAGAAGGAACACAGACTGCCCCCTGGCCAGGAGGAGAATGGGGAAGACC
CGTATGCAGGCTCCACGGATGAGAACACGGACAGTGAGGAACACCAGGAGCCTCCTGATCTGCCAGTCCC
TGAGCTCCCAGATTTCTTCCAGGGCAAGCACTTCTTTCTTTACGGGGAGTTCCCTGGGGACGAGCGGCGG
AAACTCATCCGATACGTCACAGCCTTCAATGGGGAGCTCGAGGACTATATGAGTGACCGGGTTCAGTTTG
TGATCACAGCACAGGAATGGGATCCCAGCTTTGAGGAGGCCCTGATGGACAACCCCTCCCTGGCATTCGT
TCGTCCCCGATGGATCTACAGTTGCAATGAGAAGCAGAAGTTACTTCCTCACCAGCTCTATGGGGTGGTG
CCGCAAGCCTGAGGCGCGCCGACCCAGCTTTCTTGTACAAAGTGGTTGATCTAGTTCTAGAGCGGCCGCG
GATCCCGCCCCTCTCCCTCCCCCCCCCCTAACGTTACTGGCCGAAGCCGCTTGGAATAAGGCCGGTGTGC
GTTTGTCTATATGTTATTTTCCACCATATTGCCGTCTTTTGGCAATGTGAGGGCCCGGAAACCTGGCCCT
GTCTTCTTGACGAGCATTCCTAGGGGTCTTTCCCCTCTCGCCAAAGGAATGCAAGGTCTGTTGAATGTCG
TGAAGGAAGCAGTTCCTCTGGAAGCTTCTTGAAGACAAACAACGTCTGTAGCGACCCTTTGCAGGCAGCG
GAACCCCCCACCTGGCGACAGGTGCCTCTGCGGCCAAAAGCCACGTGTATAAGATACACCTGCAAAGGCG
GCACAACCCCAGTGCCACGTTGTGAGTTGGATAGTTGTGGAAAGAGTCAAATGGCTCTCCTCAAGCGTAT
TCAACAAGGGGCTGAAGGATGCCCAGAAGGTACCCCATTGTATGGGATCTGATCTGGGGCCTCGGTGCAC
ATGCTTTACATGTGTTTAGTCGAGGTTAAAAAAACGTCTAGGCCCCCCGAACCACGGGGACGTGGTTTTC
CTTTGAAAAACACGATGATAAGCTTGCCACAACCATGGCTGAACAAGATGGATTGCACGCAGGTTCTCCG
GCCGCTTGGGTGGAGAGGCTATTCGGCTATGACTGGGCACAACAGACAATCGGCTGCTCTGATGCCGCCG
TGTTCCGGCTGTCAGCGCAGGGGCGCCCGGTTCTTTTTGTCAAGACCGACCTGTCCGGTGCCCTGAATGA
ACTGCAGGACGAGGCAGCGCGGCTATCGTGGCTGGCCACGACGGGCGTTCCTTGCGCAGCTGTGCTCGAC
GTTGTCACTGAAGCGGGAAGGGACTGGCTGCTATTGGGCGAAGTGCCGGGGCAGGATCTCCTGTCATCTC
ACCTTGCTCCTGCCGAGAAAGTATCCATCATGGCTGATGCAATGCGGCGGCTGCATACGCTTGATCCGGC
TACCTGCCCATTCGACCACCAAGCGAAACATCGCATCGAGCGAGCACGTACTCGGATGGAAGCCGGTCTT
GTCGATCAGGATGATCTGGACGAAGAGCATCAGGGGCTCGCGCCAGCCGAACTGTTCGCCAGGCTCAAGG
CGCGCATGCCCGACGGCGAGGATCTCGTCGTGACCCATGGCGATGCCTGCTTGCCGAATATCATGGTGGA
AAATGGCCGCTTTTCTGGATTCATCGACTGTGGCCGGCTGGGTGTGGCGGACCGCTATCAGGACATAGCG
TTGGCTACCCGTGATATTGCTGAAGAGCTTGGCGGCGAATGGGCTGACCGCTTCCTCGTGCTTTACGGTA
TCGCCGCTCCCGATTCGCAGCGCATCGCCTTCTATCGCCTTCTTGACGAGTTCTTCTGAACGCGTCTGGA
ACAATCAACCTCTGGATTACAAAATTTGTGAAAGATTGACTGGTATTCTTAACTATGTTGCTCCTTTTAC
GCTATGTGGATACGCTGCTTTAATGCCTTTGTATCATGCTATTGCTTCCCGTATGGCTTTCATTTTCTCC
TCCTTGTATAAATCCTGGTTGCTGTCTCTTTATGAGGAGTTGTGGCCCGTTGTCAGGCAACGTGGCGTGG
TGTGCACTGTGTTTGCTGACGCAACCCCCACTGGTTGGGGCATTGCCACCACCTGTCAGCTCCTTTCCGG
GACTTTCGCTTTCCCCCTCCCTATTGCCACGGCGGAACTCATCGCCGCCTGCCTTGCCCGCTGCTGGACA
GGGGCTCGGCTGTTGGGCACTGACAATTCCGTGGTGTTGTCGGGGAAGCTGACGTCCTTTCCATGGCTGC
TCGCCTGTGTTGCCACCTGGATTCTGCGCGGGACGTCCTTCTGCTACGTCCCTTCGGCCCTCAATCCAGC
GGACCTTCCTTCCCGCGGCCTGCTGCCGGCTCTGCGGCCTCTTCCGCGTCTTCGCCTTCGCCCTCAGACG
AGTCGGATCTCCCTTTGGGCCGCCTCCCCGCCTGGAATTAATTCTGCAGTCGAGACCTAGAAAAACATGG
AGCAATCACAAGTAGCAATACAGCAGCTACCAATGCTGATTGTGCCTGGCTAGAAGCACAAGAGGAGGAG
GAGGTGGGTTTTCCAGTCACACCTCAGGTACCTTTAAGACCAATGACTTACAAGGCAGCTGTAGATCTTA
GCCACTTTTTAAAAGAAAAGAGGGGACTGGAAGGGCTAATTCACTCCCAACGAAGACAAGATATCCTTGA
TCTGTGGATCTACCACACACAAGGCTACTTCCCTGATTAGCAGAACTACACACCAGGGCCAGGGGTCAGA
TATCCACTGACCTTTGGATGGTGCTACAAGCTAGTACCAGTTGAGCCAGATAAGGTAGAAGAGGCCAATA
AAGGAGAGAACACCAGCTTGTTACACCCTGTGAGCCTGCATGGGATGGATGACCCGGAGAGAGAAGTGTT
AGAGTGGAGGTTTGACAGCCGCCTAGCATTTCATCACGTGGCCCGAGAGCTGCATCCGGAGTACTTCAAG
AACTGCTGATATCGAGCTTGCTACAAGGGACTTTCCGCTGGGGACTTTCCAGGGAGGCGTGGCCTGGGCG
GGACTGGGGAGTGGCGAGCCCTCAGATCCTGCATATAAGCAGCTGCTTTTTGCCTGTACTGGGTCTCTCT
GGTTAGACCAGATCTGAGCCTGGGAGCTCTCTGGCTAACTAGGGAACCCACTGCTTAAGCCTCAATAAAG
CTTGCCTTGAGTGCTTCAAGTAGTGTGTGCCCGTCTGTTGTGTGACTCTGGTAACTAGAGATCCCTCAGA
CCCTTTTAGTCAGTGTGGAAAATCTCTAGCAGTAGTAGTTCATGTCATCTTATTATTCAGTATTTATAAC
TTGCAAAGAAATGAATATCAGAGAGTGAGAGGCCTTGACATTGCTAGCGTTTACCGTCGACCTCTAGCTA
GAGCTTGGCGTAATCATGGTCATAGCTGTTTCCTGTGTGAAATTGTTATCCGCTCACAATTCCACACAAC
ATACGAGCCGGAAGCATAAAGTGTAAAGCCTGGGGTGCCTAATGAGTGAGCTAACTCACATTAATTGCGT
TGCGCTCACTGCCCGCTTTCCAGTCGGGAAACCTGTCGTGCCAGCTGCATTAATGAATCGGCCAACGCGC
GGGGAGAGGCGGTTTGCGTATTGGGCGCTCTTCCGCTTCCTCGCTCACTGACTCGCTGCGCTCGGTCGTT
CGGCTGCGGCGAGCGGTATCAGCTCACTCAAAGGCGGTAATACGGTTATCCACAGAATCAGGGGATAACG
CAGGAAAGAACATGTGAGCAAAAGGCCAGCAAAAGGCCAGGAACCGTAAAAAGGCCGCGTTGCTGGCGTT
TTTCCATAGGCTCCGCCCCCCTGACGAGCATCACAAAAATCGACGCTCAAGTCAGAGGTGGCGAAACCCG
ACAGGACTATAAAGATACCAGGCGTTTCCCCCTGGAAGCTCCCTCGTGCGCTCTCCTGTTCCGACCCTGC
CGCTTACCGGATACCTGTCCGCCTTTCTCCCTTCGGGAAGCGTGGCGCTTTCTCATAGCTCACGCTGTAG
GTATCTCAGTTCGGTGTAGGTCGTTCGCTCCAAGCTGGGCTGTGTGCACGAACCCCCCGTTCAGCCCGAC
CGCTGCGCCTTATCCGGTAACTATCGTCTTGAGTCCAACCCGGTAAGACACGACTTATCGCCACTGGCAG
CAGCCACTGGTAACAGGATTAGCAGAGCGAGGTATGTAGGCGGTGCTACAGAGTTCTTGAAGTGGTGGCC
TAACTACGGCTACACTAGAAGAACAGTATTTGGTATCTGCGCTCTGCTGAAGCCAGTTACCTTCGGAAAA
AGAGTTGGTAGCTCTTGATCCGGCAAACAAACCACCGCTGGTAGCGGTGGTTTTTTTGTTTGCAAGCAGC
AGATTACGCGCAGAAAAAAAGGATCTCAAGAAGATCCTTTGATCTTTTCTACGGGGTCTGACGCTCAGTG
GAACGAAAACTCACGTTAAGGGATTTTGGTCATGAGATTATCAAAAAGGATCTTCACCTAGATCCTTTTA
AATTAAAAATGAAGTTTTAAATCAATCTAAAGTATATATGAGTAAACTTGGTCTGACAGTTACCAATGCT
TAATCAGTGAGGCACCTATCTCAGCGATCTGTCTATTTCGTTCATCCATAGTTGCCTGACTCCCCGTCGT
GTAGATAACTACGATACGGGAGGGCTTACCATCTGGCCCCAGTGCTGCAATGATACCGCGAGACCCACGC
TCACCGGCTCCAGATTTATCAGCAATAAACCAGCCAGCCGGAAGGGCCGAGCGCAGAAGTGGTCCTGCAA
CTTTATCCGCCTCCATCCAGTCTATTAATTGTTGCCGGGAAGCTAGAGTAAGTAGTTCGCCAGTTAATAG
TTTGCGCAACGTTGTTGCCATTGCTACAGGCATCGTGGTGTCACGCTCGTCGTTTGGTATGGCTTCATTC
AGCTCCGGTTCCCAACGATCAAGGCGAGTTACATGATCCCCCATGTTGTGCAAAAAAGCGGTTAGCTCCT
TCGGTCCTCCGATCGTTGTCAGAAGTAAGTTGGCCGCAGTGTTATCACTCATGGTTATGGCAGCACTGCA
TAATTCTCTTACTGTCATGCCATCCGTAAGATGCTTTTCTGTGACTGGTGAGTACTCAACCAAGTCATTC
TGAGAATAGTGTATGCGGCGACCGAGTTGCTCTTGCCCGGCGTCAATACGGGATAATACCGCGCCACATA
GCAGAACTTTAAAAGTGCTCATCATTGGAAAACGTTCTTCGGGGCGAAAACTCTCAAGGATCTTACCGCT
GTTGAGATCCAGTTCGATGTAACCCACTCGTGCACCCAACTGATCTTCAGCATCTTTTACTTTCACCAGC
GTTTCTGGGTGAGCAAAAACAGGAAGGCAAAATGCCGCAAAAAAGGGAATAAGGGCGACACGGAAATGTT
GAATACTCATACTCTTCCTTTTTCAATATTATTGAAGCATTTATCAGGGTTATTGTCTCATGAGCGGATA
CATATTTGAATGTATTTAGAAAAATAAACAAATAGGGGTTCCGCGCACATTTCCCCGAAAAGTGCCACCT
GACGTCGACGGATCGGGAGATCAACTTGTTTATTGCAGCTTATAATGGTTACAAATAAAGCAATAGCATC
ACAAATTTCACAAATAAAGCATTTTTTTCACTGCATTCTAGTTGTGGTTTGTCCAAACTCATCAATGTAT
CTTATCATGTCTGGATCAACTGGATAACTCAAGCTAACCAAAATCATCCCAAACTTCCCACCCCATACCC
TATTACCACTGCCAATTACCTGTGGTTTCATTTACTCTAAACCTGTGATTCCTCTGAATTATTTTCATTT
TAAAGAAATTGTATTTGTTAAATATGTACTACAAACTTAGTAGT
Features (pLannotate 1.2.2; 26 found; start..end, strand, type, name):
    377..634     +  LTR            5' LTR (truncated): truncated 5' long terminal repeat (LTR) from HIV-1
    681..806     +  misc_feature   HIV-1 Ψ: packaging signal of human immunodeficiency virus type 1
    790..1128    +  CDS            HIV-1 gag (fragment): gag protein from human immunodeficiency virus 1; gag
   1303..1536    +  misc_feature   RRE: The Rev response element (RRE) of HIV-1 allows for Rev-dependent mRNA export from the nucleus to the cytoplasm.
   1913..2013    +  CDS            Rev (fragment): human immunodeficiency virus 1 (HIV-1) Rev protein; rev; enhances nuclear export of unspliced and incompletely spliced viral mRNAs
   2028..2143    +  misc_feature   cPPT/CTS: central polypurine tract and central termination sequence of HIV-1 (lacking the first T)
   2201..2504    +  enhancer       CMV enhancer: human cytomegalovirus immediate early enhancer
   2505..2708    +  promoter       CMV promoter: human cytomegalovirus (CMV) immediate early promoter
   2823..2847    +  protein_bind   attB1: mutant version of attB; recombination site for the Gateway® BP reaction BP Clonase™
   2874..4769    +  CDS            XRCC1: XRCC1_HUMAN - Experimental evidence at protein level: Swiss-Prot protein existence level 1. Involved in DNA single-strand break repair by mediating the assembly of DNA break repair protein complexes. Probably during DNA repair, negatively regulates ADP-ribose levels by modulating ADP- ribosyltransferase PARP1 activity. From Homo sapiens (Human).
   4782..4806    -  protein_bind   attB2: mutant version of attB; recombination site for the Gateway® BP reaction BP Clonase™
   4811..4829    -  misc_feature   MCS (fragment): pBluescript multiple cloning site
   4949..5411    +  misc_feature   IRES: internal ribosome entry site (IRES) of the encephalomyocarditis virus (EMCV)
   5430..6219    +  CDS            NeoR/KanR (fragment): aminoglycoside phosphotransferase from Tn5; aph(3')-II (or nptII); confers resistance to neomycin, kanamycin, and G418 (Geneticin®)
   6233..6821    +  misc_feature   WPRE: woodchuck hepatitis virus posttranscriptional regulatory element
   6838..7356    +  CDS            nef (fragment): NEF_HV1BR - Experimental evidence at protein level: Swiss-Prot protein existence level 1. Extracellular Nef protein targets CD4(+) T-lymphocytes for apoptosis by interacting with CXCR4 surface receptors (PubMed:14990729). From Human immunodeficiency virus type 1 group M subtype B (isolate BRU/LAI) (HIV-1).
   7404..7661    +  LTR            5' LTR (truncated): truncated 5' long terminal repeat (LTR) from HIV-1
   7813..7829    -  protein_bind   lac operator: The lac repressor binds to the lac operator to inhibit transcription in E. coli. This inhibition can be relieved by adding lactose or isopropyl-β-D-thiogalactopyranoside (IPTG). lac repressor encoded by lacI
   7837..7867    -  promoter       lac promoter: promoter for the E. coli lac operon
   7882..7903    -  protein_bind   CAP binding site: CAP binding activates transcription in the presence of cAMP. E. coli catabolite activator protein
   7916..8008    -  CDS            lacI (fragment): lac repressor; lacI; The lac repressor binds to the lac operator to inhibit transcription in E. coli. This inhibition can be relieved by adding lactose or isopropyl-β-D-thiogalactopyranoside (IPTG).
   8191..8779    -  rep_origin     ori: high-copy-number ColE1/pMB1/pBR322/pUC origin of replication
   8950..9810    -  CDS            AmpR: β-lactamase; bla; confers resistance to ampicillin, carbenicillin, and related antibiotics
   9811..9915    -  promoter       AmpR promoter: bla
   9963..10097   +  polyA_signal   SV40 poly(A) signal: SV40 polyadenylation signal
  10264..329     +  CDS            nef (fragment) (across the origin): NEF_HV1BR - Experimental evidence at protein level: Swiss-Prot protein existence level 1. Extracellular Nef protein targets CD4(+) T-lymphocytes for apoptosis by interacting with CXCR4 surface receptors (PubMed:14990729). From Human immunodeficiency virus type 1 group M subtype B (isolate BRU/LAI) (HIV-1).
