[The description below was written by a language model from this plasmid's Addgene catalogue record and pLannotate feature annotations shown in this document.]
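Description:
pLVX-CMV-XRCC1-gRNA res-Neo is an HIV-1-based lentiviral transfer plasmid of about 10.3 kb for expressing human XRCC1 in mammalian cells. It is propagated in E. coli through a high-copy ColE1/pUC-type origin with ampicillin selection from the bla gene. The viral portion carries the elements needed for packaging and transduction. LTR sequences flank the cassette, both annotated as truncated 5' LTRs with adjacent nef-derived fragments. Between them lie the Ψ packaging signal running into a gag fragment, the Rev response element for Rev-dependent export of the genomic RNA, and the cPPT/CTS, which aids nuclear import of the reverse-transcribed genome. Packaging and envelope functions are not present and would have to be supplied separately.

The internal cassette is driven by the CMV immediate-early enhancer and promoter. The XRCC1 coding sequence (about 1.9 kb) sits between attB1 and attB2 sites, which suggests Gateway recombination, although the record lists the cloning method as unknown. Downstream, an EMCV IRES links the neomycin phosphotransferase gene to the same transcript, so G418-resistant cells should also express XRCC1. A WPRE follows to enhance transcript stability and expression.

According to the record, the cDNA carries mutations at the PAM sites for two XRCC1 guide RNAs, making it resistant to Cas9 cleavage directed by either guide; the exact base changes are not given. This design fits complementation or rescue experiments, in which XRCC1 is re-expressed in cells whose endogenous gene has been knocked out with those guides. XRCC1 is a scaffold protein for single-strand break and base excision repair, consistent with the associated study of repair complex assembly dynamics.
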