Addgene plasmid #176149: pLVX-CMV-XRCC1-gRNA res-Neo
Purpose: XRCC1 with dual PAM resistance to XRCC1 gRNA1 and XRCC1 gRNA2 & a neomycin/G418 resistance cassette
Depositing lab: Robert Sobol. Depositing organization: University of South Alabama, Mitchell Cancer Institute. Publication: Temporal dynamics of base excision/single-strand break repair protein complex assembly/disassembly are modulated by the PARP/NAD(+)/SIRT6 axis. Koczor CA, Saville KM, Andrews JF, Clark J, Fang Q, Li J, Al-Rahahleh RQ, Ibrahim M, McClellan S, Makarov MV, Migaud ME, Sobol RW. Cell Rep. 2021 Nov 2;37(5):109917. doi: 10.1016/j.celrep.2021.109917. PubMed 34731617.
Backbone
  Vector backbone: Lentivirus
  Total vector size (bp): 10272
  Vector type: Mammalian Expression, Lentiviral
  Selectable markers: Neomycin (select with G418)
Growth in bacteria
  Bacterial resistance: Ampicillin, 100 μg/mL
  Growth temperature: 37°C
  Growth strain: NEB Stable
  Copy number: Unknown
Gene/Insert
  Gene/Insert name: X-ray repair cross complementing 1
  Species: H. sapiens (human)
  Insert size (bp): 1905
  Mutation: Dual PAM resistance to XRCC1 gRNA 1 and XRCC1 gRNA2
  Entrez Gene: XRCC1 (a.k.a. RCC, SCAR26)
  Promoter: CMV
  Cloning method: Unknown
  Sequencing primers: 5′ N/A
Terms and licenses: Academic/Nonprofit Terms; Industry Terms: Not Available to Industry
How to cite: pLVX-CMV-XRCC1-gRNA res-Neo was a gift from Robert Sobol (Addgene plasmid # 176149 ; http://n2t.net/addgene:176149 ; RRID:Addgene_176149)
